Addgene plasmid #193447: CMV-Hylight
Purpose: A fluorescent biosensor for fructose 1,6-bisphosphate (FBP). Changes in FBP concentration strongly correlate with changes in glycolytic flux. (mammalian expression vector)
Depositing lab: Richard Goodman. Depositing organization: Oregon Health & Science University. Publication: Monitoring glycolytic dynamics in single cells using a fluorescent biosensor for fructose 1,6-bisphosphate. Koberstein JN, Stewart ML, Smith CB, Tarasov AI, Ashcroft FM, Stork PJS, Goodman RH. Proc Natl Acad Sci U S A. 2022 Aug 2;119(31):e2204407119. doi: 10.1073/pnas.2204407119. Epub 2022 Jul 26. PubMed 35881794.
Backbone
  Vector backbone: CMV
  Backbone size w/o insert (bp): 3200
  Total vector size (bp): 4718
  Vector type: Mammalian Expression
Growth in bacteria
  Bacterial resistance: Ampicillin, 100 μg/mL
  Growth temperature: 37°C
  Growth strain: DH5alpha
  Copy number: Unknown
Gene/Insert
  Gene/Insert name: Hylight Biosensor
  Insert size (bp): 1518
  Promoter: CMV
  Cloning method: Gibson Cloning
  Sequencing primers: 5′ T7; 3′ BGH-rev
Terms and licenses: Academic/Nonprofit Terms; Industry Terms: Not Available to Industry
How to cite: CMV-Hylight was a gift from Richard Goodman (Addgene plasmid # 193447 ; http://n2t.net/addgene:193447 ; RRID:Addgene_193447)
