[The description below was written by a language model from this plasmid's Addgene catalogue record and pLannotate feature annotations shown in this document.]
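Description:
CMV-Hylight is a 4,718 bp mammalian expression plasmid that encodes HYlight, a genetically encoded fluorescent biosensor for fructose 1,6-bisphosphate (FBP). Because FBP levels track closely with glycolytic flux, the sensor gives a readout of glycolytic dynamics in living cells. The plasmid is propagated in E. coli through a high-copy ColE1/pUC-type origin of replication and selected with ampicillin through the β-lactamase gene and its native promoter. A short fragment of the pBR322 bom region is also annotated. No mammalian selection marker is annotated, and only a small remnant of an SV40 promoter is detected downstream of the expression cassette, which suggests the plasmid is suited mainly to transient transfection.

The roughly 1.5 kb biosensor insert was introduced by Gibson assembly. It sits between the human cytomegalovirus immediate-early enhancer/promoter and the bovine growth hormone polyadenylation signal, giving strong constitutive expression in mammalian cells. T7 and SP6 promoters flank the insert, as is typical of pcDNA-style backbones, and the T7 site is one of the listed sequencing primer sites, along with BGH-reverse. Automated annotation recognises only an internal segment of about 720 bp within the insert as a GFP-derived coding sequence (called "cEGFP"). The flanking insert sequence is unannotated and presumably encodes the FBP-sensing portion, but the record does not identify that domain or describe how the sensor is built. A very short hit to a truncated HIV-1 5' LTR just after the CMV promoter is probably an annotation artefact, not a functional viral element. The plasmid is used to express the sensor in cultured cells for single-cell imaging of FBP and glycolytic activity.
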