Features (pLannotate 1.2.2; 12 found; start..end, strand, type, name):
    332..436     -  promoter       AmpR promoter: bla
    495..547     -  misc_feature   bom (fragment): basis of mobility region from pBR322
    702..1081    +  enhancer       CMV enhancer: human cytomegalovirus immediate early enhancer
   1082..1285    +  promoter       CMV promoter: human cytomegalovirus (CMV) immediate early promoter
   1281..1314    +  LTR            5' LTR (truncated) (fragment): truncated 5' long terminal repeat (LTR) from HIV-1
   1330..1348    +  promoter       T7 promoter: promoter for bacteriophage T7 RNA polymerase
   1677..2399    +  CDS            cEGFP: cEGFP is a basic (constitutively fluorescent) green fluorescent protein published in 2008, derived from Aequorea victoria.
   2961..2979    -  promoter       SP6 promoter: promoter for bacteriophage SP6 RNA polymerase
   3005..3229    +  polyA_signal   bGH poly(A) signal: bovine growth hormone polyadenylation signal
   3233..3254    +  promoter       SV40 promoter (fragment): SV40 enhancer and early promoter
   3430..4018    -  rep_origin     ori: high-copy-number ColE1/pMB1/pBR322/pUC origin of replication
   4189..331     -  CDS            AmpR (across the origin): β-lactamase; bla; confers resistance to ampicillin, carbenicillin, and related antibiotics
>Addgene plasmid #193447 | CMV-Hylight | addgene full sequence | sequence record 378450 | Addgene NGS Result
GATGCTTTTCTGTGACTGGTGAGTACTCAACCAAGTCATTCTGAGAATAGTGTATGCGGCGACCGAGTTG
CTCTTGCCCGGCGTCAATACGGGATAATACCGCGCCACATAGCAGAACTTTAAAAGTGCTCATCATTGGA
AAACGTTCTTCGGGGCGAAAACTCTCAAGGATCTTACCGCTGTTGAGATCCAGTTCGATGTAACCCACTC
GTGCACCCAACTGATCTTCAGCATCTTTTACTTTCACCAGCGTTTCTGGGTGAGCAAAAACAGGAAGGCA
AAATGCCGCAAAAAAGGGAATAAGGGCGACACGGAAATGTTGAATACTCATACTCTTCCTTTTTCAATAT
TATTGAAGCATTTATCAGGGTTATTGTCTCATGAGCGGATACATATTTGAATGTATTTAGAAAAATAAAC
AAATAGGGGTTCCGCGCACATTTCCCCGAAAAGTGCCACCTGACGTCGACGGATCGGGAGATCTCCCGAT
CCCCTATGGTGCACTCTCAGTACAATCTGCTCTGATGCCGCATAGTTAAGCCAGTATCTGCTCCCTGCTT
GTGTGTTGGAGGTCGCTGAGTAGTGCGCGAGCAAAATTTAAGCTACAACAAGGCAAGGCTTGACCGACAA
TTGCATGAAGAATCTGCTTAGGGTTAGGCGTTTTGCGCTGCTTCGCGATGTACGGGCCAGATATACGCGT
TGACATTGATTATTGACTAGTTATTAATAGTAATCAATTACGGGGTCATTAGTTCATAGCCCATATATGG
AGTTCCGCGTTACATAACTTACGGTAAATGGCCCGCCTGGCTGACCGCCCAACGACCCCCGCCCATTGAC
GTCAATAATGACGTATGTTCCCATAGTAACGCCAATAGGGACTTTCCATTGACGTCAATGGGTGGAGTAT
TTACGGTAAACTGCCCACTTGGCAGTACATCAAGTGTATCATATGCCAAGTACGCCCCCTATTGACGTCA
ATGACGGTAAATGGCCCGCCTGGCATTATGCCCAGTACATGACCTTATGGGACTTTCCTACTTGGCAGTA
CATCTACGTATTAGTCATCGCTATTACCATGGTGATGCGGTTTTGGCAGTACATCAATGGGCGTGGATAG
CGGTTTGACTCACGGGGATTTCCAAGTCTCCACCCCATTGACGTCAATGGGAGTTTGTTTTGGCACCAAA
ATCAACGGGACTTTCCAAAATGTCGTAACAACTCCGCCCCATTGACGCAAATGGGCGGTAGGCGTGTACG
GTGGGAGGTCTATATAAGCAGAGCTCTCTGGCTAACTAGAGAACCCACTGCTTACTGGCTTATCGAAATT
AATACGACTCACTATAGGGAGACCCAAGCTTGGTACCGAGCTCGGAGCCACCATGGGCAGCAAGGATGTT
TTGGGTTTGACCTTGTTGGAAAAGACTTTGAAAGAAAGATTGAACTTGAAGGACGCCATCATCGTTTCTG
GTGATTCTGATCAATCTCCATGGGTCAAAAAAGAAATGGGTAGAGCTGCTGTTGCTTGCATGAAGAAAAG
ATTTTCTGGTAAGAACATCGTTGCTGTTACTGGTGGTACTACTATTGAAGCTGTTGCTGAAATGATGACC
CCAGATTCTAAGAACAGAGAATTGTTGTTTGTTCCAGCTAGAGGTGGTTTGGGTGAACCGCCTTATAACG
TCTTTATCATGGCCGACAAGCAGAAGAACGGCATCAAGGCGAACTTCAAGATCCGCCACAACATCGAGGA
CGGCGGCGTGCAGCTCGCCTATCACTACCAGCAGAACACCCCCATCGGCGACGGCCCCGTGCTGCTGCCC
GACAACCACTACCTGAGCGTGCAGTCCAAACTGAGCAAAGACCCCAACGAGAAGCGCGATCACATGGTCC
TGCTGGAGTTCGTGACCGCCGCCGGGATCACTCTCGGCATGGACGAGCTGTACAAGGGCGGTACCGGAGG
GAGCATGGTGAGCAAGGGCGAGGAGCTGTTCACCGGGGTGGTGCCCATCCTGGTCGAGCTGGACGGCGAC
GTAAACGGCCACAAGTTCAGCGTGTCCGGCGAGGGCGAGGGCGATGCCACCTACGGCAAGCTGACCCTGA
AGTTCATCTGCACCACCGGCAAGCTGCCCGTGCCCTGGCCCACCCTCGTGACCACCCTGACCTACGGCGT
GCAGTGCTTCAGCCGCTACCCCGACCACATGAAGCAGCACGACTTCTTCAAGTCCGCCATGCCCGAAGGC
TACATTCAGGAGCGCACCATCTTCTTCAAGGACGACGGCAACTATAAGACACGCGCTGAGGTTAAGTTCG
AGGGCGACACTCTGGTTAACCGCATCGAGCTGAAGGGCATCGACTTCAAGGAGGACGGCAACATCCTGGG
CCATAAGCTTGAATATAACTTCAACAAGGAGGATGTTAAGAATCAAGCTAACACCATTTGCGCTCATATG
GCTGAAAAAGCTTCAGGTACTTACAGATTGTTATTCGTCCCAGGTCAATTGTCTCAAGGTGCTTACTCTT
CCATTATCGAAGAACCATCTGTCAAAGAAGTCTTGAACACCATCAAATCCGCTTCCATGTTGGTTCACGG
TATTGGTGAAGCTAAAACTATGGCTCAACGCAGAAACACCCCATTGGAAGATTTGAAAAAGATCGATGAT
AACGATGCTGTTACCGAAGCTTTCGGTTACTACTTTAATGCTGATGGTGAAGTTGTTCACAAGGTTCATT
CAGTTGGTATGCAATTGGATGATATTGATGCCATCCCAGATATTATTGCAGTTGCTGGTGGTTCTTCTAA
GGCTGAAGCAATTGAAGCTTACTTCAAGAAGCCAAGAAACACTGTTTTGGTTACTGATGAAGGTGCTGCC
AAAAAGTTGTTGAGAGATGAATCAGGCTAAGAATTCTGCAGATATCCATCACACTGGCGGCCGCTCGAGC
ATGCATCTAGAGGGCCCTATTCTATAGTGTCACCTAAATGCTAGAGCTCGCTGATCAGCCTCGACTGTGC
CTTCTAGTTGCCAGCCATCTGTTGTTTGCCCCTCCCCCGTGCCTTCCTTGACCCTGGAAGGTGCCACTCC
CACTGTCCTTTCCTAATAAAATGAGGAAATTGCATCGCATTGTCTGAGTAGGTGTCATTCTATTCTGGGG
GGTGGGGTGGGGCAGGACAGCAAGGGGGAGGATTGGGAAGACAATAGCAGGCATGCTGGGGATGCGGTGG
GCTCTATGGCTTCTGAGGCGGAAAGAACCAGCTGGGGCTCTAGTCCGGAACTCGCTGCGCTCGGTCGTTC
GGCTGCGGCGAGCGGTATCAGCTCACTCAAAGGCGGTAATACGGTTATCCACAGAATCAGGGGATAACGC
AGGAAAGAACATGTGAGCAAAAGGCCAGCAAAAGGCCAGGAACCGTAAAAAGGCCGCGTTGCTGGCGTTT
TTCCATAGGCTCCGCCCCCCTGACGAGCATCACAAAAATCGACGCTCAAGTCAGAGGTGGCGAAACCCGA
CAGGACTATAAAGATACCAGGCGTTTCCCCCTGGAAGCTCCCTCGTGCGCTCTCCTGTTCCGACCCTGCC
GCTTACCGGATACCTGTCCGCCTTTCTCCCTTCGGGAAGCGTGGCGCTTTCTCATAGCTCACGCTGTAGG
TATCTCAGTTCGGTGTAGGTCGTTCGCTCCAAGCTGGGCTGTGTGCACGAACCCCCCGTTCAGCCCGACC
GCTGCGCCTTATCCGGTAACTATCGTCTTGAGTCCAACCCGGTAAGACACGACTTATCGCCACTGGCAGC
AGCCACTGGTAACAGGATTAGCAGAGCGAGGTATGTAGGCGGTGCTACAGAGTTCTTGAAGTGGTGGCCT
AACTACGGCTACACTAGAAGAACAGTATTTGGTATCTGCGCTCTGCTGAAGCCAGTTACCTTCGGAAAAA
GAGTTGGTAGCTCTTGATCCGGCAAACAAACCACCGCTGGTAGCGGTGGTTTTTTTGTTTGCAAGCAGCA
GATTACGCGCAGAAAAAAAGGATCTCAAGAAGATCCTTTGATCTTTTCTACGGGGTCTGACGCTCAGTGG
AACGAAAACTCACGTTAAGGGATTTTGGTCATGAGATTATCAAAAAGGATCTTCACCTAGATCCTTTTAA
ATTAAAAATGAAGTTTTAAATCAATCTAAAGTATATATGAGTAAACTTGGTCTGACAGTTACCAATGCTT
AATCAGTGAGGCACCTATCTCAGCGATCTGTCTATTTCGTTCATCCATAGTTGCCTGACTCCCCGTCGTG
TAGATAACTACGATACGGGAGGGCTTACCATCTGGCCCCAGTGCTGCAATGATACCGCGAGACCCACGCT
CACCGGCTCCAGATTTATCAGCAATAAACCAGCCAGCCGGAAGGGCCGAGCGCAGAAGTGGTCCTGCAAC
TTTATCCGCCTCCATCCAGTCTATTAATTGTTGCCGGGAAGCTAGAGTAAGTAGTTCGCCAGTTAATAGT
TTGCGCAACGTTGTTGCCATTGCTACAGGCATCGTGGTGTCACGCTCGTCGTTTGGTATGGCTTCATTCA
GCTCCGGTTCCCAACGATCAAGGCGAGTTACATGATCCCCCATGTTGTGCAAAAAAGCGGTTAGCTCCTT
CGGTCCTCCGATCGTTGTCAGAAGTAAGTTGGCCGCAGTGTTATCACTCATGGTTATGGCAGCACTGCAT
AATTCTCTTACTGTCATGCCATCCGTAA
